>Addgene plasmid #78021 | PTK7 gRNA (BRDN0001147716) | addgene full sequence | sequence record 188848 | Addgene Assembled Sequence
CCCGGGTGCAAAGATGGATAAAGTTTTAAACAGAGAGGAATCTTTGCAGCTAATGGACCTTCTAGGTCTT
GAAAGGAGTGGGAATTGGCTCCGGTGCCCGTCAGTGGGCAGAGCGCACATCGCCCACAGTCCCCGAGAAG
TTGGGGGGAGGGGTCGGCAATTGATCCGGTGCCTAGAGAAGGTGGCGCGGGGTAAACTGGGAAAGTGATG
TCGTGTACTGGCTCCGCCTTTTTCCCGAGGGTGGGGGAGAACCGTATATAAGTGCAGTAGTCGCCGTGAA
CGTTCTTTTTCGCAACGGGTTTGCCGCCAGAACACAGGTAAGTGCCGTGTGTGGTTCCCGCGGGCCTGGC
CTCTTTACGGGTTATGGCCCTTGCGTGCCTTGAATTACTTCCACCTGGCTGCAGTACGTGATTCTTGATC
CCGAGCTTCGGGTTGGAAGTGGGTGGGAGAGTTCGAGGCCTTGCGCTTAAGGAGCCCCTTCGCCTCGTGC
TTGAGTTGAGGCCTGGCCTGGGCGCTGGGGCCGCCGCGTGCGAATCTGGTGGCACCTTCGCGCCTGTCTC
GCTGCTTTCGATAAGTCTCTAGCCATTTAAAATTTTTGATGACCTGCTGCGACGCTTTTTTTCTGGCAAG
ATAGTCTTGTAAATGCGGGCCAAGATCTGCACACTGGTATTTCGGTTTTTGGGGCCGCGGGCGGCGACGG
GGCCCGTGCGTCCCAGCGCACATGTTCGGCGAGGCGGGGCCTGCGAGCGCGGCCACCGAGAATCGGACGG
GGGTAGTCTCAAGCTGGCCGGCCTGCTCTGGTGCCTGGCCTCGCGCCGCCGTGTATCGCCCCGCCCTGGG
CGGCAAGGCTGGCCCGGTCGGCACCAGTTGCGTGAGCGGAAAGATGGCCGCTTCCCGGCCCTGCTGCAGG
GAGCTCAAAATGGAGGACGCGGCGCTCGGGAGAGCGGGCGGGTGAGTCACCCACACAAAGGAAAAGGGCC
TTTCCGTCCTCAGCCGTCGCTTCATGTGACTCCACGGAGTACCGGGCGCCGTCCAGGCACCTCGATTAGT
TCTCGAGCTTTTGGAGTACGTCGTCTTTAGGTTGGGGGGAGGGGTTTTATGCGATGGAGTTTCCCCACAC
TGAGTGGGTGGAGACTGAAGTTAGGCCAGCTTGGCACTTGATGTAATTCTCCTTGGAATTTGCCCTTTTT
GAGTTTGGATCTTGGTTCATTCTCAAGCCTCAGACAGTGGTTCAAAGTTTTTTTCTTCCATTTCAGGTGT
CGTGACGTACGGCCACCATGACCGAGTACAAGCCCACGGTGCGCCTCGCCACCCGCGACGACGTCCCCAG
GGCCGTACGCACCCTCGCCGCCGCGTTCGCCGACTACCCCGCCACGCGCCACACCGTCGATCCGGACCGC
CACATCGAGCGGGTCACCGAGCTGCAAGAACTCTTCCTCACGCGCGTCGGGCTCGACATCGGCAAGGTGT
GGGTCGCGGACGACGGCGCCGCCGTGGCGGTCTGGACCACGCCGGAGAGCGTCGAAGCGGGGGCGGTGTT
CGCCGAGATCGGCCCGCGCATGGCCGAGTTGAGCGGTTCCCGGCTGGCCGCGCAGCAACAGATGGAAGGC
CTCCTGGCGCCGCACCGGCCCAAGGAGCCCGCGTGGTTCCTGGCCACCGTCGGAGTCTCGCCCGACCACC
AGGGCAAGGGTCTGGGCAGCGCCGTCGTGCTCCCCGGAGTGGAGGCGGCCGAGCGCGCCGGGGTGCCCGC
CTTCCTGGAGACCTCCGCGCCCCGCAACCTCCCCTTCTACGAGCGGCTCGGCTTCACCGTCACCGCCGAC
GTCGAGGTGCCCGAAGGACCGCGCACCTGGTGCATGACCCGCAAGCCCGGTGCCTGAACGCGTTAAGTCG
ACAATCAACCTCTGGATTACAAAATTTGTGAAAGATTGACTGGTATTCTTAACTATGTTGCTCCTTTTAC
GCTATGTGGATACGCTGCTTTAATGCCTTTGTATCATGCTATTGCTTCCCGTATGGCTTTCATTTTCTCC
TCCTTGTATAAATCCTGGTTGCTGTCTCTTTATGAGGAGTTGTGGCCCGTTGTCAGGCAACGTGGCGTGG
TGTGCACTGTGTTTGCTGACGCAACCCCCACTGGTTGGGGCATTGCCACCACCTGTCAGCTCCTTTCCGG
GACTTTCGCTTTCCCCCTCCCTATTGCCACGGCGGAACTCATCGCCGCCTGCCTTGCCCGCTGCTGGACA
GGGGCTCGGCTGTTGGGCACTGACAATTCCGTGGTGTTGTCGGGGAAATCATCGTCCTTTCCTTGGCTGC
TCGCCTGTGTTGCCACCTGGATTCTGCGCGGGACGTCCTTCTGCTACGTCCCTTCGGCCCTCAATCCAGC
GGACCTTCCTTCCCGCGGCCTGCTGCCGGCTCTGCGGCCTCTTCCGCGTCTTCGCCTTCGCCCTCAGACG
AGTCGGATCTCCCTTTGGGCCGCCTCCCCGCGTCGACTTTAAGACCAATGACTTACAAGGCAGCTGTAGA
TCTTAGCCACTTTTTAAAAGAAAAGGGGGGACTGGAAGGGCTAATTCACTCCCAACGAAGACAAGATCTG
CTTTTTGCTTGTACTGGGTCTCTCTGGTTAGACCAGATCTGAGCCTGGGAGCTCTCTGGCTAACTAGGGA
ACCCACTGCTTAAGCCTCAATAAAGCTTGCCTTGAGTGCTTCAAGTAGTGTGTGCCCGTCTGTTGTGTGA
CTCTGGTAACTAGAGATCCCTCAGACCCTTTTAGTCAGTGTGGAAAATCTCTAGCAGTACGTATAGTAGT
TCATGTCATCTTATTATTCAGTATTTATAACTTGCAAAGAAATGAATATCAGAGAGTGAGAGGAACTTGT
TTATTGCAGCTTATAATGGTTACAAATAAAGCAATAGCATCACAAATTTCACAAATAAAGCATTTTTTTC
ACTGCATTCTAGTTGTGGTTTGTCCAAACTCATCAATGTATCTTATCATGTCTGGCTCTAGCTATCCCGC
CCCTAACTCCGCCCATCCCGCCCCTAACTCCGCCCAGTTCCGCCCATTCTCCGCCCCATGGCTGACTAAT
TTTTTTTATTTATGCAGAGGCCGAGGCCGCCTCGGCCTCTGAGCTATTCCAGAAGTAGTGAGGAGGCTTT
TTTGGAGGCCTAGGGACGTACCCAATTCGCCCTATAGTGAGTCGTATTACGCGCGCTCACTGGCCGTCGT
TTTACAACGTCGTGACTGGGAAAACCCTGGCGTTACCCAACTTAATCGCCTTGCAGCACATCCCCCTTTC
GCCAGCTGGCGTAATAGCGAAGAGGCCCGCACCGATCGCCCTTCCCAACAGTTGCGCAGCCTGAATGGCG
AATGGG
[124 nt withheld, positions 3367-3490]
C
[91 nt withheld, positions 3492-3582]
A
[49 nt withheld, positions 3584-3632]
CCTTTGACGTTGGAGTCCACGTTCTTT
[37 nt withheld, positions 3660-3696]
ACCCTATCTCGGTCTATTCTTTTGATTTATAAGGGATTTTGCCGATTTCGGCCTATTGGTTAAAAAATGA
GCTGATTTAACAAAAATTTAACGCGAATTTTAACAAAATATTAACGCTTACAATTTAGGTGGCACTTTTC
GGGGAAATGTGCGCGGAACCCCTATTTGTTTATTTTTCTAAATACATTCAAATATGTATCCGCTCATGAG
ACAATAACCCTGATAAATGCTTCAATAATATTGAAAAAGGAAGAGTATGAGTATTCAACATTTCCGTGTC
GCCCTTATTCCCTTTTTTGCGGCATTTTGCCTTCCTGTTTTTGCTCACCCAGAAACGCTGGTGAAAGTAA
AAGATGCTGAAGATCAGTTGGGTGCACGAGTGGGTTACATCGAACTGGATCTCAACAGCGGTAAGATCCT
TGAGAGTTTTCGCCCCGAAGAACGTTTTCCAATGATGAGCACTTTTAAAGTTCTGCTATGTGGCGCGGTA
TTATCCCGTATTGACGCCGGGCAAGAGCAACTCGGTCGCCGCATACACTATTCTCAGAATGACTTGGTTG
AGTACTCACCAGTCACAGAAAAGCATCTTACGGATGGCATGACAGTAAGAGAATTATGCAGTGCTGCCAT
AACCATGAGTGATAACACTGCGGCCAACTTACTTCTGACAACGATCGGAGGACCGAAGGAGCTAACCGCT
TTTTTGCACAACATGGGGGATCATGTAACTCGCCTTGATCGTTGGGAACCGGAGCTGAATGAAGCCATAC
CAAACGACGAGCGTGACACCACGATGCCTGTAGCAATGGCAACAACGTTGCGCAAACTATTAACTGGCGA
ACTACTTACTCTAGCTTCCCGGCAACAATTAATAGACTGGATGGAGGCGGATAAAGTTGCAGGACCACTT
CTGCGCTCGGCCCTTCCGGCTGGCTGGTTTATTGCTGATAAATCTGGAGCCGGTGAGCGTGGGTCTCGCG
GTATCATTGCAGCACTGGGGCCAGATGGTAAGCCCTCCCGTATCGTAGTTATCTACACGACGGGGAGTCA
GGCAACTATGGATGAACGAAATAGACAGATCGCTGAGATAGGTGCCTCACTGATTAAGCATTGGTAACTG
TCAGACCAAGTTTACTCATATATACTTTAGATTGATTTAAAACTTCATTTTTAATTTAAAAGGATCTAGG
TGAAGATCCTTTTTGATAATCTCATGACCAAAATCCCTTAACGTGAGTTTTCGTTCCACTGAGCGTCAGA
CCCCGTAGAAAAGATCAAAGGATCTTCTTGAGATCCTTTTTTTCTGCGCGTAATCTGCTGCTTGCAAACA
AAAAAACCACCGCTACCAGCGGTGGTTTGTTTGCCGGATCAAGAGCTACCAACTCTTTTTCCGAAGGTAA
CTGGCTTCAGCAGAGCGCAGATACCAAATACTGTTCTTCTAGTGTAGCCGTAGTTAGGCCACCACTTCAA
GAACTCTGTAGCACCGCCTACATACCTCGCTCTGCTAATCCTGTTACCAGTGGCTGCTGCCAGTGGCGAT
AAGTCGTGTCTTACCGGGTTGGACTCAAGACGATAGTTACCGGATAAGGCGCAGCGGTCGGGCTGAACGG
GGGGTTCGTGCACACAGCCCAGCTTGGAGCGAACGACCTACACCGAACTGAGATACCTACAGCGTGAGCT
ATGAGAAAGCGCCACGCTTCCCGAAGGGAGAAAGGCGGACAGGTATCCGGTAAGCGGCAGGGTCGGAACA
GGAGAGCGCACGAGGGAGCTTCCAGGGGGAAACGCCTGGTATCTTTATAGTCCTGTCGGGTTTCGCCACC
TCTGACTTGAGCGTCGATTTTTGTGATGCTCGTCAGGGGGGCGGAGCCTATGGAAAAACGCCAGCAACGC
GGCCTTTTTACGGTTCCTGGCCTTTTGCTGGCCTTTTGCTCACATGTTCTTTCCTGCGTTATCCCCTGAT
TCTGTGGATAACCGTATTACCGCCTTTGAGTGAGCTGATACCGCTCGCCGCAGCCGAACGACCGAGCGCA
GCGAGTCAGTGAGCGAGGAAGCGGAAGAGCGCCCAATACGCAAACCGCCTCTCCCCGCGCGTTGGCCGAT
TCATTAATGCAGCTGGCACGACAGGTTTCCCGACTGGAAAGCGGGCAGTGAGCGCAACGCAATTAATGTG
AGTTAGCTCACTCATTAGGCACCCCAGGCTTTACACTTTATGCTTCCGGCTCGTATGTTGTGTGGAATTG
TGAGCGGATAACAATTTCACACAGGAAACAGCTATGACCATGATTACGCCAAGCGCGCAATTAACCCTCA
CTAAAGGGAACAAAAGCTGGAGCTGCAAGCTTAATGTAGTCTTATGCAATACTCTTGTAGTCTTGCAACA
TGGTAACGATGAGTTAGCAACATGCCTTACAAGGAGAGAAAAAGCACCGTGCATGCCGATTGGTGGAAGT
AAGGTGGTACGATCGTGCCTTATTAGGAAGGCAACAGACGGGTCTGACATGGATTGGACGAACCACTGAA
TTGCCGCATTGCAGAGATATTGTATTTAAGTGCCTAGCTCGATACATAAACGGGTCTCTCTGGTTAGACC
AGATCTGAGCCTGGGAGCTCTCTGGCTAACTAGGGAACCCACTGCTTAAGCCTCAATAAAGCTTGCCTTG
AGTGCTTCAAGTAGTGTGTGCCCGTCTGTTGTGTGACTCTGGTAACTAGAGATCCCTCAGACCCTTTTAG
TCAGTGTGGAAAATCTCTAGCAGTGGCGCCCGAACAGGGACTTGAAAGCGAAAGGGAAACCAGAGGAGCT
CTCTCGACGCAGGACTCGGCTTGCTGAAGCGCGCACGGCAAGAGGCGAGGGGCGGCGACTGGTGAGTACG
CCAAAAATTTTGACTAGCGGAGGCTAGAAGGAGAGAGATGGGTGCGAGAGCGTCAGTATTAAGCGGGGGA
GAATTAGATCGCGATGGGAAAAAATTCGGTTAAGGCCAGGGGGAAAGAAAAAATATAAATTAAAACATAT
AGTATGGGCAAGCAGGGAGCTAGAACGATTCGCAGTTAATCCTGGCCTGTTAGAAACATCAGAAGGCTGT
AGACAAATACTGGGACAGCTACAACCATCCCTTCAGACAGGATCAGAAGAACTTAGATCATTATATAATA
CAGTAGCAACCCTCTATTGTGTGCATCAAAGGATAGAGATAAAAGACACCAAGGAAGCTTTAGACAAGAT
AGAGGAAGAGCAAAACAAAAGTAAGACCACCGCACAGCAAGCGGCCGCTGATCTTCAGACCTGGAGGAGG
AGATATGAGGGACAATTGGAGAAGTGAATTATATAAATATAAAGTAGTAAAAATTGAACCATTAGGAGTA
GCACCCACCAAGGCAAAGAGAAGAGTGGTGCAGAGAGAAAAAAGAGCAGTGGGAATAGGAGCTTTGTTCC
TTGGGTTCTTGGGAGCAGCAGGAAGCACTATGGGCGCAGCGTCAATGACGCTGACGGTACAGGCCAGACA
ATTATTGTCTGGTATAGTGCAGCAGCAGAACAATTTGCTGAGGGCTATTGAGGCGCAACAGCATCTGTTG
CAACTCACAGTCTGGGGCATCAAGCAGCTCCAGGCAAGAATCCTGGCTGTGGAAAGATACCTAAAGGATC
AACAGCTCCTGGGGATTTGGGGTTGCTCTGGAAAACTCATTTGCACCACTGCTGTGCCTTGGAATGCTAG
TTGGAGTAATAAATCTCTGGAACAGATTTGGAATCACACGACCTGGATGGAGTGGGACAGAGAAATTAAC
AATTACACAAGCTTAATACACTCCTTAATTGAAGAATCGCAAAACCAGCAAGAAAAGAATGAACAAGAAT
TATTGGAATTAGATAAATGGGCAAGTTTGTGGAATTGGTTTAACATAACAAATTGGCTGTGGTATATAAA
ATTATTCATAATGATAGTAGGAGGCTTGGTAGGTTTAAGAATAGTTTTTGCTGTACTTTCTATAGTGAAT
AGAGTTAGGCAGGGATATTCACCATTATCGTTTCAGACCCACCTCCCAACCCCGAGGGGACCCAGAGAGG
GCCTATTTCCCATGATTCCTTCATATTTGCATATACGATACAAGGCTGTTAGAGAGATAATTAGAATTAA
TTTGACTGTAAACACAAAGATATTAGTACAAAATACGTGACGTAGAAAGTAATAATTTCTTGGGTAGTTT
GCAGTTTTAAAATTATGTTTTAAAATGGACTATCATATGCTTACCGTAACTTGAAAGTATTTCGATTTCT
TGGCTTTATATATCTTGTGGAAAGGACGAAACACCGGGTAGTAGCGAGGTATGAGGGTTTTAGAGCTAGA
AATAGCAAGTTAAAATAAGGCTAGTCCGTTATCAACTTGAAAAAGTGGCACCGAGTCGGTGCTTTTTTAA
GCTTGGCGTAACTAGATCTTGAGACAAATGGCAGTATTCATCCACAATTTTAAAAGAAAAGGGGGGATTG
GGGGGTACAGTGCAGGGGAAAGAATAGTAGACATAATAGCAACAGACATACAAACTAAAGAATTACAAAA
ACAAATTACAAAAATTCAAAATTTTCGGGTTTATTACAGGGACAGCAGAGATCCACTTTGGCGCCGGCTC
GAGGGGG
Features (pLannotate 1.2.2; 29 found; start..end, strand, type, name):
     14..80      +  CDS            small t antigen (fragment): SV40 (simian virus 40) small t antigen
    106..317     +  promoter       EF-1α core promoter: core promoter for human elongation factor EF-1α
    318..1256    +  intron         EF-1α intron A: intron upstream of the start codon of human EF-1α
   1278..1877    +  CDS            PuroR (fragment): puromycin N-acetyltransferase; pac from Streptomyces; confers resistance to puromycin
   1893..2481    +  misc_feature   WPRE: woodchuck hepatitis virus posttranscriptional regulatory element
   2532..2551    +  misc_feature   cPPT/CTS (fragment): central polypurine tract and central termination sequence of HIV-1
   2553..2786    +  LTR            3' LTR (ΔU3): self-inactivating 3' long terminal repeat (LTR) from HIV-1
   2864..2985    +  polyA_signal   SV40 poly(A) signal: SV40 polyadenylation signal
   3025..3160    +  rep_origin     SV40 ori: SV40 origin of replication
   3181..3199    -  promoter       T7 promoter: promoter for bacteriophage T7 RNA polymerase
   3207..3362    +  CDS            lacZα (fragment): LacZα fragment of β-galactosidase; lacZ fragment
   3367..3795    +  rep_origin     f1 ori (sequence partly withheld): f1 bacteriophage origin of replication; arrow indicates direction of (+) strand synthesis
   3848..3952    +  promoter       AmpR promoter: bla
   3953..4813    +  CDS            AmpR: β-lactamase; bla; confers resistance to ampicillin, carbenicillin, and related antibiotics
   4984..5572    +  rep_origin     ori: high-copy-number ColE1/pMB1/pBR322/pUC origin of replication
   5755..5847    +  CDS            lacI (fragment): lac repressor; lacI; The lac repressor binds to the lac operator to inhibit transcription in E. coli. This inhibition can be relieved by adding lactose or isopropyl-β-D-thiogalactopyranoside (IPTG).
   5860..5881    +  protein_bind   CAP binding site: CAP binding activates transcription in the presence of cAMP. E. coli catabolite activator protein
   5896..5926    +  promoter       lac promoter: promoter for the E. coli lac operon
   5934..5950    +  protein_bind   lac operator: The lac repressor binds to the lac operator to inhibit transcription in E. coli. This inhibition can be relieved by adding lactose or isopropyl-β-D-thiogalactopyranoside (IPTG). lac repressor encoded by lacI
   5995..6013    +  promoter       T3 promoter: promoter for bacteriophage T3 RNA polymerase
   6041..6267    +  promoter       RSV promoter: Rous sarcoma virus enhancer/promoter
   6268..6448    +  LTR            5' LTR (truncated): truncated 5' long terminal repeat (LTR) from HIV-1
   6495..6620    +  misc_feature   HIV-1 Ψ: packaging signal of human immunodeficiency virus type 1
   6604..6967    +  CDS            HIV-1 gag (fragment): gag protein from human immunodeficiency virus 1; gag
   7113..7346    +  misc_feature   RRE: The Rev response element (RRE) of HIV-1 allows for Rev-dependent mRNA export from the nucleus to the cytoplasm.
   7723..7749    +  CDS            Rev (fragment): human immunodeficiency virus 1 (HIV-1) Rev protein; rev; enhances nuclear export of unspliced and incompletely spliced viral mRNAs
   7753..7993    +  promoter       U6 promoter: RNA polymerase III promoter for human U6 snRNA
   8023..8098    +  misc_RNA       gRNA scaffold: guide RNA scaffold for the Streptococcus pyogenes CRISPR/Cas9 system
   8154..8271    +  misc_feature   cPPT/CTS: central polypurine tract and central termination sequence of HIV-1
