[The description below was written by a language model from this plasmid's Addgene catalogue record and pLannotate feature annotations shown in this document.]
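Description:
PTK7 gRNA (BRDN0001147716) is a third-generation lentiviral guide RNA plasmid built on the lentiGuide-Puro backbone, designed to direct Streptococcus pyogenes Cas9 to the human PTK7 gene (also known as CCK-4), which encodes a receptor-type kinase family member. It is propagated in E. coli as a high-copy plasmid through a ColE1/pUC-type origin with ampicillin selection from the β-lactamase gene. The backbone also carries an f1 origin, an SV40 origin and leftover lac and T7/T3 cloning-vector elements that play no role in the payload.

The transfer cassette is framed by an RSV promoter fused to a truncated HIV-1 5' LTR, which makes genomic RNA production Tat-independent, and by a ΔU3 self-inactivating 3' LTR followed by an SV40 polyadenylation signal. Between them lie the Ψ packaging signal with a partial gag sequence, the Rev response element for nuclear export of the full-length transcript, and a cPPT/CTS that aids nuclear import of the provirus. Two expression units are delivered. A human U6 RNA polymerase III promoter drives the PTK7-specific spacer joined to the SpCas9 gRNA scaffold. An EF-1α core promoter with its intron A drives the puromycin N-acetyltransferase gene, with a downstream WPRE to enhance expression, so that transduced mammalian cells can be selected with puromycin.

The plasmid does not encode Cas9, so it is meant to be used alongside a separate Cas9 lentivector or in cells that already express the nuclease. According to the depositor, the guide was designed against several PTK7 reference transcripts and belongs to a human kinome gRNA collection associated with work on optimised sgRNA design, making it suited to PTK7 knockout studies.
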