Addgene plasmid #78021: PTK7 gRNA (BRDN0001147716)
Purpose: 3rd generation lentiviral gRNA plasmid targeting human PTK7
Depositing lab: John Doench & David Root. Depositing organization: Broad Institute. Publication: Optimized sgRNA design to maximize activity and minimize off-target effects of CRISPR-Cas9. Doench JG, Fusi N, Sullender M, Hegde M, Vaimberg EW, Donovan KF, Smith I, Tothova Z, Wilen C, Orchard R, Virgin HW, Listgarten J, Root DE. Nat Biotechnol. 2016 Jan 18. doi: 10.1038/nbt.3437. PubMed 26780180.
Backbone
  Vector backbone: lentiGuide-Puro
  Backbone manufacturer: Zhang Lab (Addgene plasmid # 52963)
  Vector type: Mammalian Expression, Lentiviral, CRISPR
  Selectable markers: Puromycin
Growth in bacteria
  Bacterial resistance: Ampicillin, 100 μg/mL
  Growth temperature: 37°C
  Growth strain: DH5alpha
  Copy number: High Copy
Gene/Insert
  Gene/Insert name: PTK7 (alt names: PTK7; NM_001270398.1)
  gRNA/shRNA sequence: GGTAGTAGCGAGGTATGAGG
  Species: H. sapiens (human)
  Entrez Gene: PTK7 (a.k.a. CCK-4, CCK4)
  Promoter: hU6
  Cloning method: Unknown
  Sequencing primers: 5′ U6-F; 3′ pS2-R
Terms and licenses: Academic/Nonprofit Terms; Industry Terms: Not Available to Industry
Depositor comments: The gRNA was designed to target the following Genbank reference sequence(s): NM_001270398.1,NM_002821.4,NM_152880.3,NM_152881.3,NM_152882.3. Note that this plasmid does NOT contain Cas9. It should be used in conjunction with lentiCas9-Blast (Addgene #52962) or otherwise with cell lines already expressing Cas9. Browse the full kinome gRNA library at http://www.addgene.org/pooled-library/broadgpp-human-kinome/ or visit http://www.broadinstitute.org/rnai/public/ for detailed protocols and information.
How to cite: PTK7 gRNA (BRDN0001147716) was a gift from John Doench & David Root (Addgene plasmid # 78021 ; http://n2t.net/addgene:78021 ; RRID:Addgene_78021)
