>Addgene plasmid #78021 | PTK7 gRNA (BRDN0001147716) | depositor partial sequence | sequence record 145480 | Target Sequence
GGTAGTAGCGAGGTATGAGG
