>Addgene plasmid #78021 | PTK7 gRNA (BRDN0001147716) | addgene partial sequence | sequence record 188847 | hU6-F
TAGAAAGTAATAATTTCTTGGGTAGTTTGCAGCTTTTAAAATTATGTTTTAAAATGGACTATCATATGCT
TACCGTAACTTGAAAGTATTTCGATTTCTTGGCTTTATATATCTTGTGGAAAGGACGAAACACCGGGTAG
TAGCGAGGTATGAGGGTTTTAGAGCTAGAAATAGCAAGTTAAAATAAGGCTAGTCCGTTATCAACTTGAA
AAAGTGGCACCGAGTCGGTGCTTTTTTAAGCTTGGCGTAACTAGATCTTGAGACAAATGGCAGTATTCAT
CCACAATTTTAAAAGAAAAGGGGGGATTGGGGGGTACAGTGCAGGGGAAAGAATAGTAGACATAATAGCA
ACAGACATACAAACTAAAGAATTACAAAAACAAATTACAAAAATTCAAAATTTTCGGGTTTATTACAGGG
ACAGCAGAGATCCACTTTGGCGCCGGCTCGAGGGGGCCCGGGTGCAAAGATGGATAAAGTTTTAAACAGA
GAGGAATCTTTGCAGCTAATGGACCTTCTAGGTCTTGAAAGGAGTGGGAATTGGCTCCGGTGCCCGTCAG
TGGGCAGAGC
